Addgene plasmid #101890: 5THA (Gemin5)
Purpose: Baculovirus expression for structure determination; may not be full ORF
Depositing lab: Cheryl Arrowsmith. Depositing organization: University of Toronto.
Backbone
  Vector backbone: pFBOH-LIC
  Backbone manufacturer: Cheryl Arrowsmith (Addgene plasmid # 26099)
  Vector type: Baculovirus expression
Growth in bacteria
  Bacterial resistance: Ampicillin, 100 μg/mL
  Growth temperature: 37°C
  Growth strain: DH5alpha
  Copy number: Unknown
Gene/Insert
  Gene/Insert name: Gemin5 (alt name: PDB ID: 5THA, 5GXH, 5GXI, 5TEE, 5TEF)
  Species: H. sapiens (human)
  Entrez Gene: GEMIN5 (a.k.a. GEMIN-5, NEDCAM)
  Promoter: polyhedrin
  Tag / fusion protein: 6xHis, Thrombin cleavage (N terminal on backbone)
  Cloning method: Ligation Independent Cloning
  Sequencing primers: 5′ pFBOH-fwd (5'-CCGGATTATTCATACCGTCCCACCA-3'); 3′ pFBOH-rev (5'-CTGATTATGATCCTCTAGTACTTCT-3')
Terms and licenses: Academic/Nonprofit Terms; Industry Terms: Not Available to Industry
Depositor comments: N terminal tag: MGSSHHHHHHSSGLVPRGS. SGC Clone Sample ID: Gemin5:JMC048-E07:C222848. SGC or PDG link: http://www.thesgc.org/structures/5THA/ http://www.thesgc.org/structures/5GXH/ http://www.thesgc.org/structures/5GXI/ http://www.thesgc.org/structures/5TEE/ http://www.thesgc.org/structures/5TEF/
How to cite: 5THA (Gemin5) was a gift from Cheryl Arrowsmith (Addgene plasmid # 101890 ; http://n2t.net/addgene:101890 ; RRID:Addgene_101890)
