[The description below was written by a language model from this plasmid's Addgene catalogue record and pLannotate feature annotations shown in this document.]
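Description:
5THA (Gemin5) is a baculovirus transfer plasmid built on the pFBOH-LIC backbone, a pFastBac-style donor vector adapted for ligation-independent cloning. It is maintained in E. coli through a high-copy ColE1/pUC-type origin and ampicillin resistance (AmpR with its own bla promoter), and also carries an f1 phage origin. The expression cassette sits between the Tn7L and Tn7R ends of a mini-Tn7 element, together with a gentamicin acetyltransferase marker driven by the integron Pc promoter. This arrangement allows site-specific transposition of the cassette into a baculovirus shuttle genome (bacmid) in a suitable E. coli host, with gentamicin selecting for the transposed segment, after which recombinant virus can be produced for infection of insect cells.

The payload is a human GEMIN5 coding sequence placed under the strong, very late polyhedrin promoter from Autographa californica nucleopolyhedrovirus and terminated by an SV40 polyadenylation signal. The annotated GEMIN5 segment spans about 2.2 kb and is flagged as a fragment, consistent with the depositor's note that the insert may not be the full open reading frame; the exact residue boundaries are not stated. The backbone supplies an N-terminal 6xHis tag followed by a thrombin cleavage site, permitting metal-affinity purification and subsequent tag removal. The short "capTEV" hit in the feature table most likely reflects only this His-tag region rather than a genuine TEV/biotinylation tag. GEMIN5 is a component of the SMN complex involved in assembling spliceosomal snRNPs. The construct was made to produce recombinant protein for structure determination and is linked to several deposited crystal structures.
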