Features (pLannotate 1.2.2; 16 found; start..end, strand, type, name):
      1..92      +  promoter       polyhedrin promoter: polh from Autographa californica; promoter for the baculovirus polyhedrin gene
    160..176     +  CDS            capTEV™ (fragment): composite tag for in vivo biotinylation, TEV protease cleavage, and 6xHis tagging
    205..2421    +  CDS            GEMIN5 (fragment): GEMI5_HUMAN - Experimental evidence at protein level: Swiss-Prot protein existence level 1. Required for the assembly of the SMN complex that plays a catalyst role in the assembly of small nuclear ribonucleoproteins (snRNPs), the building blocks of the spliceosome (PubMed:16857593, PubMed:18984161, PubMed:20513430). Thereby, plays an important role in the splicing of cellular pre-mRNAs. Most spliceosomal snRNPs contain a common set of Sm proteins SNRPB, SNRPD1, SNRPD2, SNRPD3, SNRPE, SNRPF and SNRPG that assemble in a heptameric protein ring on the Sm site of the small nuclear RNA to form the
   2453..2536    +  CDS            large T antigen (fragment): large T antigen from SV40 (simian virus 40)
   2559..2693    +  polyA_signal   SV40 poly(A) signal: SV40 polyadenylation signal
   2722..2887    -  mobile_element Tn7L: mini-Tn7 element (left end of the Tn7 transposon) Tn7
   3050..3066    +  CDS            lacZα (fragment): LacZα fragment of β-galactosidase; lacZ fragment
   3071..3525    +  rep_origin     f1 ori (sequence partly withheld): f1 bacteriophage origin of replication; arrow indicates direction of (+) strand synthesis
   3551..3655    +  promoter       AmpR promoter: bla
   3656..4516    +  CDS            AmpR: β-lactamase; bla; confers resistance to ampicillin, carbenicillin, and related antibiotics
   4687..5275    +  rep_origin     ori: high-copy-number ColE1/pMB1/pBR322/pUC origin of replication
   5461..5512    -  misc_feature   bom (fragment): basis of mobility region from pBR322
   5580..5804    -  mobile_element Tn7R: mini-Tn7 element (right end of the Tn7 transposon) Tn7
   5871..6404    -  CDS            GmR: gentamycin acetyltransferase; aacC1; confers resistance to gentamycin
   6574..6602    -  promoter       Pc promoter: intI1 (promoter lies within the coding sequence); class 1 integron promoter
   6580..6927    -  CDS            YPR2_ECOLX (fragment): Protein predicted: Swiss-Prot protein existence level 4. From Escherichia coli.
>Addgene plasmid #101890 | 5THA (Gemin5) | addgene full sequence | sequence record 194723 | Addgene NGS Result
ATCATGGAGATAATTAAAATGATAACCATCTCGCAAATAAATAAGTATTTTACTGTTTTCGTAACAGTTT
TGTAATAAAAAAACCTATAAATATTCCGGATTATTCATACCGTCCCACCATCGGGCGCGGATCTCGGTCC
GAAAACCATGGGCAGCAGCCATCATCATCATCATCACAGCAGCGGCCTGGTTCCGCGTGGTAGTATGGGG
CAGGAGCCGCGGACGCTGCCGCCCTCCCCCAACTGGTACTGCGCCCGCTGCAGCGATGCCGTGCCCGGGG
GCCTCTTTGGCTTCGCCGCGCGGACCTCCGTCTTCCTTGTCCGCGTGGGCCCGGGCGCAGGCGAGAGTCC
AGGGACACCCCCGTTTCGAGTCATAGGAGAGTTGGTGGGACACACCGAAAGGGTCTCTGGCTTCACATTT
TCTCATCACCCTGGTCAGTACAACCTCTGTGCCACCAGCTCCGACGATGGGACTGTGAAAATATGGGATG
TAGAGACAAAAACAGTTGTGACAGAACATGCACTCCATCAGCATACGATATCAACATTACATTGGTCTCC
TCGAGTAAAGGACTTAATAGTATCTGGGGATGAAAAAGGAGTAGTTTTCTGTTACTGGTTTAACAGAAAT
GACAGCCAGCACCTCTTTATAGAACCCAGGACAATTTTCTGTCTTACTTGTTCACCTCATCATGAAGATT
TAGTAGCCATTGGCTACAAGGATGGCATAGTGGTGATAATTGACATCAGTAAGAAAGGAGAAGTTATTCA
TAGGCTTCGAGGCCATGATGATGAAATCCACTCCATAGCCTGGTGTCCCCTGCCTGGTGAAGATTGTTTA
TCTATAAACCAAGAGGAAACTTCAGAAGAAGCTGAAATTACCAACGGGAATGCTGTAGCACAAGCTCCAG
TAACAAAAGGTTGCTACTTAGCCACTGGAAGCAAAGATCAAACCATTCGAATCTGGAGCTGTTCTAGAGG
CCGAGGGGTGATGATTTTGAAATTGCCCTTTCTGAAGAGAAGAGGAGGGGGTATAGACCCAACTGTTAAA
GAGCGCCTTTGGTTGACACTCCATTGGCCCAGCAATCAACCAACACAGCTGGTATCTAGCTGTTTTGGAG
GTGAACTGTTGCAATGGGATCTCACTCAATCTTGGAGACGGAAATACACCCTCTTCAGTGCCTCATCAGA
AGGGCAAAATCATTCAAGAATTGTGTTTAATTTATGTCCTTTACAAACAGAGGATGACAAACAGCTGTTA
CTTTCTACATCAATGGATAGAGATGTAAAATGTTGGGACATAGCCACCTTGGAGTGCAGCTGGACCCTTC
CTTCCCTTGGTGGGTTTGCATACAGCCTGGCTTTCTCTTCTGTGGACATAGGCTCTTTGGCCATAGGTGT
TGGGGATGGCATGATCCGTGTATGGAATACACTCTCCATAAAGAACAACTATGATGTGAAAAATTTTTGG
CAAGGCGTGAAGTCCAAGGTTACAGCGCTGTGCTGGCACCCAACCAAGGAAGGTTGCTTAGCTTTTGGAA
CTGATGATGGAAAAGTGGGATTGTATGACACCTACTCCAACAAGCCTCCACAGATTTCTAGCACATATCA
TAAGAAGACTGTATATACGTTAGCCTGGGGGCCACCAGTACCCCCCATGTCACTTGGAGGAGAAGGAGAC
AGACCTTCCCTTGCTTTATACAGCTGTGGAGGAGAAGGGATTGTCTTACAGCATAATCCCTGGAAGCTTA
GTGGAGAAGCCTTTGACATCAACAAACTCATCAGGGACACCAATTCAATCAAATACAAATTGCCTGTACA
CACAGAGATAAGTTGGAAAGCAGATGGCAAAATCATGGCTCTTGGCAATGAAGATGGATCAATAGAAATA
TTTCAGATTCCCAACCTGAAACTGATCTGTACTATCCAACAGCATCACAAGCTTGTGAATACCATTAGCT
GGCATCATGAGCATGGCAGCCAGCCAGAATTGAGCTATCTGATGGCCTCTGGCTCCAACAATGCAGTCAT
TTACGTGCACAACCTGAAGACTGTCATAGAGAGCAGCCCTGAGTCTCCAGTGACCATTACAGAGCCCTAC
CGGACCCTCTCAGGGCATACGGCCAAGATTACCAGTGTGGCGTGGAGCCCACATCATGATGGAAGGCTGG
TATCTGCTTCCTATGATGGTACAGCCCAGGTGTGGGATGCTCTCCGGGAAGAGCCCCTGTGCAATTTCCG
AGGACATCAAGGTCGACTGCTTTGTGTGGCATGGTCTCCTTTGGATCCAGACTGCATCTATTCAGGGGCA
GATGACTTTTGTGTGCACAAGTGGCTCACTTCCATGCAAGATCATTCCCGGCCTCCTCAAGGCAAAAAAA
GTATTGAATTGGAGAAAAAACGGCTCTCTCAACCTAAGGCATGATGACGAAGCTTGTCGAGAAGTACTAG
AGGATCATAATCAGCCATACCACATTTGTAGAGGTTTTACTTGCTTTAAAAAACCTCCCACACCTCCCCC
TGAACCTGAAACATAAAATGAATGCAATTGTTGTTGTTAACTTGTTTATTGCAGCTTATAATGGTTACAA
ATAAAGCAATAGCATCACAAATTTCACAAATAAAGCATTTTTTTCACTGCATTCTAGTTGTGGTTTGTCC
AAACTCATCAATGTATCTTATCATGTCTGGATCTGATCACTGATATCGCCTAGGAGATCCGAACCAGATA
AGTGAAATCTAGTTCCAAACTATTTTGTCATTTTTAATTTTCGTATTAGCTTACGACGCTACACCCAGTT
CCCATCTATTTTGTCACTCTTCCCTAAATAATCCTTAAAAACTCCATTTCCACCCCTCCCAGTTCCCAAC
TATTTTGTCCGCCCACAGCGGGGCATTTTTCTTCCTGTTATGTTTTTAATCAAACATCCTGCCAACTCCA
TGTGACAAACCGTCATCTTCGGCTACTTTTTCTCTGTCACAGAATGAAAATTTTTCTGTCATCTCTTCGT
TATTAATGTTTGTAATTGACTGAATATCAACGCTTATTTGCAGCCTGAATGGCGAATGGG
[124 nt withheld, positions 3071-3194]
C
[91 nt withheld, positions 3196-3286]
A
[49 nt withheld, positions 3288-3336]
CCTTTGACGTTGGAGTCCACGTTCTTAATAGTGGACTCTTGTTCCAAACTGGAACAACACTCAACCCTAT
CTCGGTCTATTCTTTTGATTTATAAGGGATTTTGCCGATTTCGGCCTATTGGTTAAAAAATGAGCTGATT
TAACAAAAATTTAACGCGAATTTTAACAAAATATTAACGCTTACAATTTAGGTGGCACTTTTCGGGGAAA
TGTGCGCGGAACCCCTATTTGTTTATTTTTCTAAATACATTCAAATATGTATCCGCTCATGAGACAATAA
CCCTGATAAATGCTTCAATAATATTGAAAAAGGAAGAGTATGAGTATTCAACATTTCCGTGTCGCCCTTA
TTCCCTTTTTTGCGGCATTTTGCCTTCCTGTTTTTGCTCACCCAGAAACGCTGGTGAAAGTAAAAGATGC
TGAAGATCAGTTGGGTGCACGAGTGGGTTACATCGAACTGGATCTCAACAGCGGTAAGATCCTTGAGAGT
TTTCGCCCCGAAGAACGTTTTCCAATGATGAGCACTTTTAAAGTTCTGCTATGTGGCGCGGTATTATCCC
GTATTGACGCCGGGCAAGAGCAACTCGGTCGCCGCATACACTATTCTCAGAATGACTTGGTTGAGTACTC
ACCAGTCACAGAAAAGCATCTTACGGATGGCATGACAGTAAGAGAATTATGCAGTGCTGCCATAACCATG
AGTGATAACACTGCGGCCAACTTACTTCTGACAACGATCGGAGGACCGAAGGAGCTAACCGCTTTTTTGC
ACAACATGGGGGATCATGTAACTCGCCTTGATCGTTGGGAACCGGAGCTGAATGAAGCCATACCAAACGA
CGAGCGTGACACCACGATGCCTGTAGCAATGGCAACAACGTTGCGCAAACTATTAACTGGCGAACTACTT
ACTCTAGCTTCCCGGCAACAATTAATAGACTGGATGGAGGCGGATAAAGTTGCAGGACCACTTCTGCGCT
CGGCCCTTCCGGCTGGCTGGTTTATTGCTGATAAATCTGGAGCCGGTGAGCGTGGGTCTCGCGGTATCAT
TGCAGCACTGGGGCCAGATGGTAAGCCCTCCCGTATCGTAGTTATCTACACGACGGGGAGTCAGGCAACT
ATGGATGAACGAAATAGACAGATCGCTGAGATAGGTGCCTCACTGATTAAGCATTGGTAACTGTCAGACC
AAGTTTACTCATATATACTTTAGATTGATTTAAAACTTCATTTTTAATTTAAAAGGATCTAGGTGAAGAT
CCTTTTTGATAATCTCATGACCAAAATCCCTTAACGTGAGTTTTCGTTCCACTGAGCGTCAGACCCCGTA
GAAAAGATCAAAGGATCTTCTTGAGATCCTTTTTTTCTGCGCGTAATCTGCTGCTTGCAAACAAAAAAAC
CACCGCTACCAGCGGTGGTTTGTTTGCCGGATCAAGAGCTACCAACTCTTTTTCCGAAGGTAACTGGCTT
CAGCAGAGCGCAGATACCAAATACTGTTCTTCTAGTGTAGCCGTAGTTAGGCCACCACTTCAAGAACTCT
GTAGCACCGCCTACATACCTCGCTCTGCTAATCCTGTTACCAGTGGCTGCTGCCAGTGGCGATAAGTCGT
GTCTTACCGGGTTGGACTCAAGACGATAGTTACCGGATAAGGCGCAGCGGTCGGGCTGAACGGGGGGTTC
GTGCACACAGCCCAGCTTGGAGCGAACGACCTACACCGAACTGAGATACCTACAGCGTGAGCTATGAGAA
AGCGCCACGCTTCCCGAAGGGAGAAAGGCGGACAGGTATCCGGTAAGCGGCAGGGTCGGAACAGGAGAGC
GCACGAGGGAGCTTCCAGGGGGAAACGCCTGGTATCTTTATAGTCCTGTCGGGTTTCGCCACCTCTGACT
TGAGCGTCGATTTTTGTGATGCTCGTCAGGGGGGCGGAGCCTATGGAAAAACGCCAGCAACGCGGCCTTT
TTACGGTTCCTGGCCTTTTGCTGGCCTTTTGCTCACATGTTCTTTCCTGCGTTATCCCCTGATTCTGTGG
ATAACCGTATTACCGCCTTTGAGTGAGCTGATACCGCTCGCCGCAGCCGAACGACCGAGCGCAGCGAGTC
AGTGAGCGAGGAAGCGGAAGAGCGCCTGATGCGGTATTTTCTCCTTACGCATCTGTGCGGTATTTCACAC
CGCATAGACCAGCCGCGTAACCTGGCAAAATCGGTTACGGTTGAGTAATAAATGGATGCCCTGCGTAAGC
GGGTGTGGGCGGACAATAAAGTCTTAAACTGAACAAAATAGATCTAAACTATGACAATAAAGTCTTAAAC
TAGACAGAATAGTTGTAAACTGAAATCAGTCCAGTTATGCTGTGAAAAAGCATACTGGACTTTTGTTATG
GCTAAAGCAAACTCTTCATTTTCTGAAGTGCAAATTGCCCGTCGTATTAAAGAGGGGCGTGGCCAAGGGC
ATGGTAAAGACTATATTCGCGGCGTTGTGACAATTTACCGAACAACTCCGCGGCCGGGAAGCCGATCTCG
GCTTGAACGAATTGTTAGGTGGCGGTACTTGGGTCGATATCAAAGTGCATCACTTCTTCCCGTATGCCCA
ACTTTGTATAGAGAGCCACTGCGGGATCGTCACCGTAATCTGCTTGCACGTAGATCACATAAGCACCAAG
CGCGTTGGCCTCATGCTTGAGCAGATTGATGAGCGCGGTGGCAATGCCCTGCCTCCGGTGCTCGCCGGAG
ACTGCGAGATCATAGATATAGATCTCACTACGCGGCTGCTCAAACTTGGGCAGAACGTAAGCCGCGAGAG
CGCCAACAACCGCTTCTTGGTCGAAGGCAGCAAGCGCGATGAATGTCTTACTACGGAGCAAGTTCCCGAG
GTAATCGGAGTCCGGCTGATGTTGGGAGTAGGTGGCTACGTCTCCGAACTCACGACCGAAAAGATCAAGA
GCAGCCCGCATGGATTTGACTTGGTCAGGGCCGAGCCTACATGTGCGAATGATGCCCATACTTGAGCCAC
CTAACTTTGTTTTAGGGCGACTGCCCTGCTGCGTAACATCGTTGCTGCTCCATAACATCAAACATCGACC
CACGGCGTAACGCGCTTGCTGCTTGGATGCCCGAGGCATAGACTGTACAAAAAAACAGTCATAACAAGCC
ATGAAAACCGCCACTGCGCCGTTACCACCGCTGCGTTCGGTCAAGGTTCTGGACCAGTTGCGTGAGCGCA
TACGCTACTTGCATTACAGTTTACGAACCGAACAGGCTTATGTCAACTGGGTTCGTGCCTTCATCCGTTT
CCACGGTGTGCGTCACCCGGCAACCTTGGGCAGCAGCGAAGTCGAGGCATTTCTGTCCTGGCTGGCGAAC
GAGCGCAAGGTTTCGGTCTCCACGCATCGTCAGGCATTGGCGGCCTTGCTGTTCTTCTACGGCAAGGTGC
TGTGCACGGATCTGCCCTGGCTTCAGGAGATCGGAAGACCTCGGCCGTCGCGGCGCTTGCCGGTGGTGCT
GACCCCGGATGAAGTGGTTCGCATCCTCGGTTTTCTGGAAGGCGAGCATCGTTTGTTCGCCCAGGACTCT
AGCTATAGTTCTAGTGGTTGGCTACGTATACTCCGGAATATTAATAG
