>Addgene plasmid #101890 | 5THA (Gemin5) | depositor partial sequence | sequence record 192817 | insert
ATGGGGCAGGAGCCGCGGACGCTGCCGCCCTCCCCCAACTGGTACTGCGCCCGCTGCAGCGATGCCGTGC
CCGGGGGCCTCTTTGGCTTCGCCGCGCGGACCTCCGTCTTCCTTGTCCGCGTGGGCCCGGGCGCAGGCGA
GAGTCCAGGGACACCCCCGTTTCGAGTCATAGGAGAGTTGGTGGGACACACCGAAAGGGTCTCTGGCTTC
ACATTTTCTCATCACCCTGGTCAGTACAACCTCTGTGCCACCAGCTCCGACGATGGGACTGTGAAAATAT
GGGATGTAGAGACAAAAACAGTTGTGACAGAACATGCACTCCATCAGCATACGATATCAACATTACATTG
GTCTCCTCGAGTAAAGGACTTAATAGTATCTGGGGATGAAAAAGGAGTAGTTTTCTGTTACTGGTTTAAC
AGAAATGACAGCCAGCACCTCTTTATAGAACCCAGGACAATTTTCTGTCTTACTTGTTCACCTCATCATG
AAGATTTAGTAGCCATTGGCTACAAGGATGGCATAGTGGTGATAATTGACATCAGTAAGAAAGGAGAAGT
TATTCATAGGCTTCGAGGCCATGATGATGAAATCCACTCCATAGCCTGGTGTCCCCTGCCTGGTGAAGAT
TGTTTATCTATAAACCAAGAGGAAACTTCAGAAGAAGCTGAAATTACCAACGGGAATGCTGTAGCACAAG
CTCCAGTAACAAAAGGTTGCTACTTAGCCACTGGAAGCAAAGATCAAACCATTCGAATCTGGAGCTGTTC
TAGAGGCCGAGGGGTGATGATTTTGAAATTGCCCTTTCTGAAGAGAAGAGGAGGGGGTATAGACCCAACT
GTTAAAGAGCGCCTTTGGTTGACACTCCATTGGCCCAGCAATCAACCAACACAGCTGGTATCTAGCTGTT
TTGGAGGTGAACTGTTGCAATGGGATCTCACTCAATCTTGGAGACGGAAATACACCCTCTTCAGTGCCTC
ATCAGAAGGGCAAAATCATTCAAGAATTGTGTTTAATTTATGTCCTTTACAAACAGAGGATGACAAACAG
CTGTTACTTTCTACATCAATGGATAGAGATGTAAAATGTTGGGACATAGCCACCTTGGAGTGCAGCTGGA
CCCTTCCTTCCCTTGGTGGGTTTGCATACAGCCTGGCTTTCTCTTCTGTGGACATAGGCTCTTTGGCCAT
AGGTGTTGGGGATGGCATGATCCGTGTATGGAATACACTCTCCATAAAGAACAACTATGATGTGAAAAAT
TTTTGGCAAGGCGTGAAGTCCAAGGTTACAGCGCTGTGCTGGCACCCAACCAAGGAAGGTTGCTTAGCTT
TTGGAACTGATGATGGAAAAGTGGGATTGTATGACACCTACTCCAACAAGCCTCCACAGATTTCTAGCAC
ATATCATAAGAAGACTGTATATACGTTAGCCTGGGGGCCACCAGTACCCCCCATGTCACTTGGAGGAGAA
GGAGACAGACCTTCCCTTGCTTTATACAGCTGTGGAGGAGAAGGGATTGTCTTACAGCATAATCCCTGGA
AGCTTAGTGGAGAAGCCTTTGACATCAACAAACTCATCAGGGACACCAATTCAATCAAATACAAATTGCC
TGTACACACAGAGATAAGTTGGAAAGCAGATGGCAAAATCATGGCTCTTGGCAATGAAGATGGATCAATA
GAAATATTTCAGATTCCCAACCTGAAACTGATCTGTACTATCCAACAGCATCACAAGCTTGTGAATACCA
TTAGCTGGCATCATGAGCATGGCAGCCAGCCAGAATTGAGCTATCTGATGGCCTCTGGCTCCAACAATGC
AGTCATTTACGTGCACAACCTGAAGACTGTCATAGAGAGCAGCCCTGAGTCTCCAGTGACCATTACAGAG
CCCTACCGGACCCTCTCAGGGCATACGGCCAAGATTACCAGTGTGGCGTGGAGCCCACATCATGATGGAA
GGCTGGTATCTGCTTCCTATGATGGTACAGCCCAGGTGTGGGATGCTCTCCGGGAAGAGCCCCTGTGCAA
TTTCCGAGGACATCAAGGTCGACTGCTTTGTGTGGCATGGTCTCCTTTGGATCCAGACTGCATCTATTCA
GGGGCAGATGACTTTTGTGTGCACAAGTGGCTCACTTCCATGCAAGATCATTCCCGGCCTCCTCAAGGCA
AAAAAAGTATTGAATTGGAGAAAAAACGGCTCTCTCAACCTAAGGCA
